Addgene plasmid #219977: pOCC102-MBP-eIF4G-SkA
Purpose: eIF4G-SkA protein purification
Depositing lab: Simon Alberti. Depositing organization: Biotechnology Center (BIOTEC) of the Technische Universitaet Dresden.
Backbone
  Vector backbone: pOCC102
  Vector type: Insect Expression
Growth in bacteria
  Bacterial resistance: Ampicillin, 100 μg/mL
  Growth temperature: 37°C
  Growth strain: DH5alpha
  Copy number: High Copy
Gene/Insert
  Gene/Insert name: eIF4G-SkA
  Species: S. cerevisiae (budding yeast)
  Mutation: eIF4A binding domain of S. kudriavzevii
  Entrez Gene: TIF4631 (a.k.a. YGR162W)
  Tag / fusion protein: 6xHis-MBP (N terminal on insert)
  Cloning method: Restriction Enzyme; 5′ cloning site Unknown (unknown if destroyed)
Terms and licenses: Academic/Nonprofit Terms; Industry Terms: Not Available to Industry
Depositor comments: MBP can be cleaved with 3C-protease
How to cite: pOCC102-MBP-eIF4G-SkA was a gift from Simon Alberti (Addgene plasmid # 219977 ; http://n2t.net/addgene:219977 ; RRID:Addgene_219977)
