[The description below was written by a language model from this plasmid's Addgene catalogue record and pLannotate feature annotations shown in this document.]
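Description:
pOCC102-MBP-eIF4G-SkA is an insect-cell expression plasmid built on the pOCC102 backbone, designed as a baculovirus transfer-type vector for producing a recombinant translation initiation factor for purification. It is maintained in E. coli through a high-copy ColE1/pUC-type origin and selected with ampicillin via the β-lactamase gene and its own promoter. The annotation also picks up short fragments of M13 ori, lacZα, lacI and an RSF origin plus a T7 promoter, which appear to be backbone remnants rather than functional parts of the expression unit.

The expression cassette is driven by the very late polyhedrin promoter of Autographa californica nucleopolyhedrovirus and encodes an N-terminal 6xHis tag followed by a cytosolic (signal-sequence-free) maltose binding protein fused to eIF4G, the product of the S. cerevisiae TIF4631 gene and the scaffold subunit of the cap-binding eIF4F complex. In this "SkA" variant the eIF4A binding domain has been replaced by that of S. kudriavzevii, giving a chimeric protein. According to the depositor, MBP can be removed with 3C protease, although the cleavage site is not separately annotated in the feature table. The coding region is followed by an SV40 polyadenylation signal (with an adjacent large T antigen fragment) and the polyhedrin 3′ UTR. Baculoviral LEF-2 and ORF603 sequences lie upstream of the cassette. Such polyhedrin-locus flanking sequences typically serve as homology arms for recombination into a baculovirus genome, though the record does not describe the recombination scheme. The stated purpose is purification of the eIF4G-SkA protein, with the His and MBP tags supporting affinity capture and solubility.
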