Features (pLannotate 1.2.2; 17 found; start..end, strand, type, name):
     79..170     +  promoter       polyhedrin promoter: polh from Autographa californica; promoter for the baculovirus polyhedrin gene
    230..247     +  CDS            7xHis (fragment): 6xHis affinity tag
    260..1360    +  CDS            MBP: maltose binding protein from E. coli; malE (mutated); This version of the gene does not encode a signal sequence, so MBP will remain in the cytosol.
   1448..4303    +  CDS            TIF4631: IF4F1_YEAST - Experimental evidence at protein level: Swiss-Prot protein existence level 1. Component of the eIF4F complex, which interacts with the mRNA cap structure and serves as an initial point of assembly for the translation apparatus. Stimulates translation by interaction with polyadenylate-binding protein PAB1, bringing the 5'- and 3'-ends of the mRNA in proximity. The formation of this circular mRNP structure appears to be critical for the synergistic effects of the cap and the poly(A) tail in facilitating translation initiation, recycling of ribosomes, and mRNA stability. TIF4631 is
   4342..4425    +  CDS            large T antigen (fragment): large T antigen from SV40 (simian virus 40)
   4448..4582    +  polyA_signal   SV40 poly(A) signal: SV40 polyadenylation signal
   4655..5027    +  3'UTR          polyhedrin 3' UTR: 3' UTR from the Autographa californica nucleopolyhedrovirus polyhedrin gene (Suzuki et al., 2006)
   5287..5334    -  CDS            lacI (fragment): lac repressor; lacI; The lac repressor binds to the lac operator to inhibit transcription in E. coli. This inhibition can be relieved by adding lactose or isopropyl-β-D-thiogalactopyranoside (IPTG).
   5371..5411    -  rep_origin     RSF ori (fragment): Plasmids containing the RSF 1030 origin of replication can be propagated in E. coli cells that contain additional plasmids with compatible origins.
   5489..6077    -  rep_origin     ori: high-copy-number ColE1/pMB1/pBR322/pUC origin of replication
   6248..7108    -  CDS            AmpR: β-lactamase; bla; confers resistance to ampicillin, carbenicillin, and related antibiotics
   7109..7213    -  promoter       AmpR promoter: bla
   7239..7370    -  rep_origin     M13 ori (fragment): M13 bacteriophage origin of replication; arrow indicates direction of (+) strand synthesis
   7391..7547    -  CDS            lacZα (fragment): LacZα fragment of β-galactosidase; lacZ fragment
   7556..7574    +  promoter       T7 promoter: promoter for bacteriophage T7 RNA polymerase
   7677..8306    +  CDS            LEF-2: LEF2_NPVAC - Experimental evidence at protein level: Swiss-Prot protein existence level 1. Plays an essential role in viral DNA replication. Does not seem to participate in the initiation step but is rather important for the amplification of DNA. Also required for expression from the vp39 and polh promoters. From Autographa californica nuclear polyhedrosis virus (AcMNPV).
   8347..8952    +  CDS            ORF603: baculovirus ORF603 protein
>Addgene plasmid #219977 | pOCC102-MBP-eIF4G-SkA | addgene full sequence | sequence record 436800 | Addgene NGS Result
AGCTGCCACCATTTTGTTCGCCCAGGACTCTAGCTATAGTTCTAGTGGTTGGCTACGTATACTCCGGAAT
ATTAATAGATCATGGAGATAATTAAAATGATAACCATCTCGCAAATAAATAAGTATTTTACTGTTTTCGT
AACAGTTTTGTAATAAAAAAACCTATAAATATTCCGGATTATTCATACCGTCCCACCATCGGGCGCGGAT
CGCCACCATGGGCAGCAGCCATCACCATCACCATCACAGCAGCGGCAGAATGAAAATCGAAGAAGGTAAA
CTGGTAATCTGGATTAACGGCGATAAAGGCTATAACGGTCTCGCTGAAGTCGGTAAGAAATTCGAGAAAG
ATACCGGAATTAAAGTCACCGTTGAGCATCCGGATAAACTGGAAGAGAAATTCCCACAGGTTGCGGCAAC
TGGCGATGGCCCTGACATTATCTTCTGGGCACACGACCGCTTTGGTGGCTACGCTCAATCTGGCCTGTTG
GCTGAAATCACCCCGGACAAAGCGTTCCAGGACAAGCTGTATCCGTTTACCTGGGATGCCGTACGTTACA
ACGGCAAGCTGATTGCTTACCCGATCGCTGTTGAAGCGTTATCGCTGATTTATAACAAAGATCTGCTGCC
GAACCCGCCAAAAACCTGGGAAGAGATCCCGGCGCTGGATAAAGAACTGAAAGCGAAAGGTAAGAGCGCG
CTGATGTTCAACCTGCAAGAACCGTACTTCACCTGGCCGCTGATTGCTGCTGACGGGGGTTATGCGTTCA
AGTATGAAAACGGCAAGTACGACATTAAAGACGTGGGCGTGGATAACGCTGGCGCGAAAGCGGGTCTGAC
CTTCCTGGTTGACCTGATTAAAAACAAACACATGAATGCAGACACCGATTACTCCATCGCAGAAGCTGCC
TTTAATAAAGGCGAAACAGCGATGACCATCAACGGCCCGTGGGCATGGTCCAACATCGACACCAGCAAAG
TGAATTATGGTGTAACGGTACTGCCGACCTTCAAGGGTCAACCATCCAAACCGTTCGTTGGCGTGCTGAG
CGCAGGTATTAACGCCGCCAGTCCGAACAAAGAGCTGGCAAAAGAGTTCCTCGAAAACTATCTGCTGACT
GATGAAGGTCTGGAAGCGGTTAATAAAGACAAACCGCTGGGTGCCGTAGCGCTGAAGTCTTACGAGGAAG
AGTTGGTGAAAGATCCGCGTATTGCCGCCACTATGGAAAACGCCCAGAAAGGTGAAATCATGCCGAACAT
CCCGCAGATGTCCGCTTTCTGGTATGCCGTGCGTACTGCGGTGATCAACGCCGCCAGCGGTCGTCAGACT
GTCGATGAAGCCCTGAAAGACGCGCAGACTAATTCGAGCTCGAACAACAACAACAATAACAATAACAACA
ACAGCAGCGGCAGACTGGAAGTTCTGTTCCAGGGGCCGGCGGCCGCAATGACTGACGAAACAGCTCACCC
GACACAGAGCGCCTCGAAACAGGAGAGTGCAGCTTTGAAGCAGACCGGCGATGACCAGCAGGAGTCCCAG
CAGCAGAGAGGTTATACAAACTATAACAACGGAAGCAACTACACCCAGAAAAAGCCATATAACAGTAACA
GACCACACCAGCAGAGAGGAGGTAAATTCGGACCCAACCGCTATAACAACAGAGGAAATTATAACGGAGG
AGGCTCATTTAGAGGAGGCCATATGGGTGCGAACTCATCAAATGTGCCTTGGACCGGATATTACAATAAT
TATCCTGTATACTATCAGCCGCAACAGATGGCCGCAGCAGGAAGCGCTCCTGCGAACCCTATTCCTGTAG
AAGAAAAGAGTCCCGTCCCCACGAAAATTGAAATAACAACCAAGTCAGGCGAGCACCTTGATCTGAAAGA
ACAGCACAAGGCAAAACTTCAATCCCAAGAGAGGAGCACTGTTTCTCCCCAACCAGAATCCAAACTTAAA
GAAACGAGCGATAGTACATCTACCAGTACGCCGACTCCCACTCCGTCCACGAATGATAGCAAAGCTAGCA
GCGAAGAAAATATCTCCGAGGCAGAAAAAACTCGTAGGAATTTCATCGAGCAGGTAAAGCTCCGCAAGGC
GGCGCTTGAAAAAAAGAGGAAAGAGCAATTGGAGGGAAGTTCGGGTAACAACAACATCCCGATGAAGACC
ACTCCAGAAAACGTAGAAGAAAAAGGATCAGATAAACCCGAGGTCACTGAAAAAACCAAGCCTGCAGAGG
AGAAGTCCGCGGAACCTGAGGTCAAACAAGAAACTCCCGCAGAGGAAGGCGAACAAGGCGAGAAAGGTCA
GATTAAAGAAGAGAGTACGCCTAAAGTTCTGACTTTCGCGGAACGTCTTAAGCTGAAGAAGCAGCAGAAG
GAAAGAGAGGAAAAGACAGAGGGTAAGGAGAATAAGGAAGTGCCTGTTCAAGAAGAGACAAAGTCCGCCA
TAGAAAGTGCGCCTGTGCCACCTTCAGAACAAGTAAAAGAAGAGACGGAGGTTGCTGAGACGGAACAATC
CAATATCGATGAGTCAGCCACTACCCCGGCTATTCCGACAAAAAGCGATGAAGCTGAGGCAGAGGTGGAA
GCTGAAGCAGGAGACGCGGGTACAAAAATCGGACTGGAAGCCGAGATTGAGACCACAACCGACGAGACTG
ACGATGGCACCAACACAGTCAGTCATATTTTGAATGTTCTTAAAGACGCTACGCCAATTGAAGATGTCTT
CTCATTCAATTACCCAGAAGGTATCGAAGGTCCAGACATAAAATATAAAAAGGAGCATGTAAAGTATACA
TATGGCCCAACTTTCTTGTTGCAATTCAAGGACAAACTTAACGTCAAGGCTGACGCAGAATGGGTCCAAA
GTACTGCTAGTAAAATCGTAATTCCCCCAGGCATGGGCCGTGGTAATCGCAGCCGCGACAGTGGACGTTT
TGGAAACAACTCAAGCCGCGGCCACGACTTTAGGAACACTTCGGTACGCAACATGGATGACCGCGCTAAT
TCCCGTACGAGCAGCAAGCGTAGGTCGAAGCGCATGAATGACGACCGCAGGAGCAATAGAAGCTACACAA
GCAGAAGAGATAGGGAGAGGGGCTCCTACCGCAATGAGGATAAGCGCGATGACGATAGGCCCCGTGAAGA
AGTGGCCCCACTCGTTCCATCTAGCAATCGTTGGATACCTAAATCCAAAGCCAAGTCCACCGAAAAAAAG
CTTGCGCCTGACGGAAAGACCGAGCTTTTGGACAAGGATGAAGTCGAGAGAAAGATGAAAAGCCTTTTGA
ACAAGCTGACTTTGGAGATGTTTGATGCTATCAGTTCTGAGATTTTGGCTATTGCGAACATCTCCGTCTG
GGAAACGAACGGCGAGACTCTGAAAGCGGTGATAGAACAAGTATTTCTGAAAGCGTGCGACGAACCTCAT
TGGTCCTCAATGTACGCACAATTGTGCGGAAAAGTCGTTAAAGAGCTTAATCCTGACATAAGCGATGAAA
CGAACGAAGGCAAGACTGGTCCGAAACTTGTATTGCATTATCTGGTTGCCAGGTGTCATGCGGAATTTGA
CAAGGGCTGGACAGACAAGCTGCCGACCAAAGAAGACGGCACGCCGCTCGAGCCTGAAATGATGTCCGAA
GAGTACTATGCAGCTGCATCGGCAAAAAGAAGGGGTCTTGGCTTGGTTAGATTTATCGGATTCCTTTACC
GTTTGAACCTCTTGACGGGTAAAATGATGTTCGAATGCTTTAGACGTCTGATGAAAGATTTGACAGATTC
CCCGTCAGAGGAGACGCTCGAGTCGGTCATTGAGCTGCTGAACACCGTAGGAGAACAATTTGAGACAGAC
TCGTTTAGAACCGGCCAGGCTACTCTCGAAGGATCTCAGCTCTTGGACTCGCTGTTTGGCATACTGGACA
ACGTTATACAGACGGCTGAGATGAGTTCTCGTATTAAATTCAAGTTGGTAGACATAAAGGAGCTGCGTCA
CGACAAGAACTGGAATAGTGACAAAAAAGACGATGGCCCAAAGACCATTCAGCAAATCCACGAAGAGGAG
GAACGCCAGAGGCAGCTTAAGAATAATTCAAGGAGTAACTCAAGACGCACAAACAATTCGTCCAACCGTC
ACAGCTTCCGCAGAGACGCTCCGCCAGCCTCGAAGGATTCGTTTATAACCACAAGAACTTATAGCCAGCG
CAACAGCCAAAGAGCGCCACCGCCAAAGGAAGAACCAGCTGCCCCAACAAGCACAGCTACGAACATGTTC
TCTGCGCTCATGGGTGAGTCCGATGATGAAGAAGGCGCGCCGTAATAGAAGCTTGTCGAGAAGTACTAGA
GGATCATAATCAGCCATACCACATTTGTAGAGGTTTTACTTGCTTTAAAAAACCTCCCACACCTCCCCCT
GAACCTGAAACATAAAATGAATGCAATTGTTGTTGTTAACTTGTTTATTGCAGCTTATAATGGTTACAAA
TAAAGCAATAGCATCACAAATTTCACAAATAAAGCATTTTTTTCACTGCATTCTAGTTGTGGTTTGTCCA
AACTCATCAATGTATCTTATCATGTCTGGATCTGATCACTGCTTGAGCCTAGGAGATCCGAACCAGATAA
GTGAAAGCCTGCATCCGCAGATCTTAATTAATAAAACACGATACATTGTTATTAGTACATTTATTAAGCG
CTAGATTCTGTGCGTTGTTGATTTACAGACAATTGTTGTACGTATTTTAATAATTCATTAAATTTATAAT
CTTTAGGGTGGTATGTTAGAGCGAAAATCAAATGATTTTCAGCGTCTTTATATCTGAATTTAAATATTAA
ATCCTCAATAGATTTGTAAAATAGGTTTCGATTAGTTTCAAACAAGGGTTGTTTTTCCGAACCGATGGCT
GGACTATCTAATGGATTTTCGCTCAACGCCACAAAACTTGCCAAATCTTGTAGCAGCAATCTAGCTTTGT
CGATATTCGTTTGTGTTTTGTTTTGTAATAAAGGTTCGACGTCGTTCAAAATATTATGCGCTTTTGTATT
TCTTTCATCACTGTCGTTAGTGTACAATTGACTCGACGTAAACACGTTAAATAACGCTTGGACATATTTA
ACATCGGGCGTGTTAGCTTTATTAGGCCGATTATCGTCGTCGTCCCAACCCTCGTCGTTAGAAGTTGCTT
CCGAAGACGATTTTGCCATAGCCACACGACGCCTATTAATTGTGTCGGCTAACACGTCCGCGATCAAATT
TGTAGTTGAGCTTTTTGGGCCTCATGGGCCTTCCGCTCACTGCCCGCTTTCCAGTCGGGAAACCTGTCGT
GCCAGCTGCATTAACATGGTCATAGCTGTTTCCTTGCGTATTGGGCGCTCTCCGCTTCCTCGCTCACTGA
CTCGCTGCGCTCGGTCGTTCGGGTAAAGCCTGGGGTGCCTAATGAGCAAAAGGCCAGCAAAAGGCCAGGA
ACCGTAAAAAGGCCGCGTTGCTGGCGTTTTTCCATAGGCTCCGCCCCCCTGACGAGCATCACAAAAATCG
ACGCTCAAGTCAGAGGTGGCGAAACCCGACAGGACTATAAAGATACCAGGCGTTTCCCCCTGGAAGCTCC
CTCGTGCGCTCTCCTGTTCCGACCCTGCCGCTTACCGGATACCTGTCCGCCTTTCTCCCTTCGGGAAGCG
TGGCGCTTTCTCATAGCTCACGCTGTAGGTATCTCAGTTCGGTGTAGGTCGTTCGCTCCAAGCTGGGCTG
TGTGCACGAACCCCCCGTTCAGCCCGACCGCTGCGCCTTATCCGGTAACTATCGTCTTGAGTCCAACCCG
GTAAGACACGACTTATCGCCACTGGCAGCAGCCACTGGTAACAGGATTAGCAGAGCGAGGTATGTAGGCG
GTGCTACAGAGTTCTTGAAGTGGTGGCCTAACTACGGCTACACTAGAAGAACAGTATTTGGTATCTGCGC
TCTGCTGAAGCCAGTTACCTTCGGAAAAAGAGTTGGTAGCTCTTGATCCGGCAAACAAACCACCGCTGGT
AGCGGTGGTTTTTTTGTTTGCAAGCAGCAGATTACGCGCAGAAAAAAAGGATCTCAAGAAGATCCTTTGA
TCTTTTCTACGGGGTCTGACGCTCAGTGGAACGAAAACTCACGTTAAGGGATTTTGGTCATGAGATTATC
AAAAAGGATCTTCACCTAGATCCTTTTAAATTAAAAATGAAGTTTTAAATCAATCTAAAGTATATATGAG
TAAACTTGGTCTGACAGTTACCAATGCTTAATCAGTGAGGCACCTATCTCAGCGATCTGTCTATTTCGTT
CATCCATAGTTGCCTGACTCCCCGTCGTGTAGATAACTACGATACGGGAGGGCTTACCATCTGGCCCCAG
TGCTGCAATGATACCGCGAGAACCACGCTCACCGGCTCCAGATTTATCAGCAATAAACCAGCCAGCCGGA
AGGGCCGAGCGCAGAAGTGGTCCTGCAACTTTATCCGCCTCCATCCAGTCTATTAATTGTTGCCGGGAAG
CTAGAGTAAGTAGTTCGCCAGTTAATAGTTTGCGCAACGTTGTTGCCATTGCTACAGGCATCGTGGTGTC
ACGCTCGTCGTTTGGTATGGCTTCATTCAGCTCCGGTTCCCAACGATCAAGGCGAGTTACATGATCCCCC
ATGTTGTGCAAAAAAGCGGTTAGCTCCTTCGGTCCTCCGATCGTTGTCAGAAGTAAGTTGGCCGCAGTGT
TATCACTCATGGTTATGGCAGCACTGCATAATTCTCTTACTGTCATGCCATCCGTAAGATGCTTTTCTGT
GACTGGTGAGTACTCAACCAAGTCATTCTGAGAATAGTGTATGCGGCGACCGAGTTGCTCTTGCCCGGCG
TCAATACGGGATAATACCGCGCCACATAGCAGAACTTTAAAAGTGCTCATCATTGGAAAACGTTCTTCGG
GGCGAAAACTCTCAAGGATCTTACCGCTGTTGAGATCCAGTTCGATGTAACCCACTCGTGCACCCAACTG
ATCTTCAGCATCTTTTACTTTCACCAGCGTTTCTGGGTGAGCAAAAACAGGAAGGCAAAATGCCGCAAAA
AAGGGAATAAGGGCGACACGGAAATGTTGAATACTCATACTCTTCCTTTTTCAATATTATTGAAGCATTT
ATCAGGGTTATTGTCTCATGAGCGGATACATATTTGAATGTATTTAGAAAAATAAACAAATAGGGGTTCC
GCGCACATTTCCCCGAAAAGTGCCACCTAAATTGTAAGCGTTAATATTTTGTTAAAATTCGCGTTAAATT
TTTGTTAAATCAGCTCATTTTTTAACCAATAGGCCGAAATCGGCAAAATCCCTTATAAATCAAAAGAATA
GACCGAGATAGGGTTGAGTGGCCGCTACAGGGCGCTCCCATTCGCCATTCAGGCTGCGCAACTGTTGGGA
AGGGCGTTTCGGTGCGGGCCTCTTCGCTATTACGCCAGCTGGCGAAAGGGGGATGTGCTGCAAGGCGATT
AAGTTGGGTAACGCCAGGGTTTTCCCAGTCACGACGTTGTAAAACGACGGCCAGTGAGCGCGACGTAATA
CGACTCACTATAGGGCGAATTGGCGGAAGGCCGTCAAGGCCGTGACGTTAAAACTATTAAGCCATCCAAT
CGACCGTTAGTCGAATCAGGACCGCTGGTGCGAGAAGCCGCGAAGTATGGCGAATGCATCGTATAACGTG
TGGAGTCCGCTCATTAGAGCGTCATGTTTAGACAAGAAAGCTACATATTTAATTGATCCCGATGATTTTA
TTGATAAATTGACCCTAACTCCATACACGGTATTCTACAATGGCGGGGTTTTGGTCAAAATTTCCGGACT
GCGATTGTACATGCTGTTAACGGCTCCGCCCACTATTAATGAAATTAAAAATTCCAATTTTAAAAAACGC
AGCAAGAGAAACATTTGTATGAAAGAATGCGTAGAAGGAAAGAAAAATGTCGTGGACATGCTGAACAACA
AGATTAATATGCCTCCGTGTATAAAAAAAATATTGAACGATTTGAAAGAAAACAATGTACCGCGCGGCGG
TATGTACAGGAAGAGGTTTATACTAAACTGTTACATTGCAAACGTGGTTTCGTGTGCCAAGTGTGAAAAC
CGATGTTTAATCAAGGCTCTGACGCATTTCTACAACCACGACTCCAAGTGTGTGGGTGAAGTCATGCATC
TTTTAATCAAATCCCAAGATGTGTATAAACCACCAAACTGCCAAAAAATGAAAACTGTGGACAAGCTCTG
TCCGTTTGCTGGCAACTGCAAGGGTCTCAATCCTATTTGTAATTATTGAATAATAAAACAATTATAAATG
CTAAATTTGTTTTTTATTAACGATACAAACCAAACGCAACAAGAACATTTGTAGTATTATCTATAATTGA
AAACGCGTAGTTATAATCGCTGAGGTAATATTTAAAATCATTTTCAAATGATTCACAGTTAATTTGCGAC
AATATAATTTTATTTTCACATAAACTAGACGCCTTGTCGTCTTCTTCTTCGTATTCCTTCTCTTTTTCAT
TTTTCTCCTCATAAAAATTAACATAGTTATTATCGTATCCATATATGTATCTATCGTATAGAGTAAATTT
TTTGTTGTCATAAATATATATGTCTTTTTTAATGGGGTGTATAGTACCGCTGCGCATAGTTTTTCTGTAA
TTTACAACAGTGCTATTTTCTGGTAGTTCTTCGGAGTGTGTTGCTTTAATTATTAAATTTATATAATCAA
TGAATTTGGGATCGTCGGTTTTGTACAATATGTTGCCGGCATAGTACGCAGCTTCTTCTAGTTCAATTAC
ACCATTTTTTAGCAGCACCGGATTAACATAACTTTCCAAAATGTTGTACGAACCGTTAAACAAAAACAGT
TCACCTCCCTTTTCTATACTATTGTCTGCGAGCAGTTGTTTGTTGTTAAAAATAACAGCCATTGTAATGA
GACGCACAAACTAATATCACA
